Addgene plasmid #145745: pGBW-m4046741
Purpose: Bacterial Expression plasmid for SARS-CoV-2 nsp6
Depositing lab: Ginkgo Bioworks & Benjie Chen.
Backbone
  Vector backbone: ori-013 - marker | cmR
  Backbone size w/o insert (bp): 1462
  Vector type: Bacterial Expression
Growth in bacteria
  Bacterial resistance: Chloramphenicol, 25 μg/mL
  Growth temperature: 30°C
  Growth strain: DH5alpha
  Copy number: High Copy
Gene/Insert
  Gene/Insert name: SARS-CoV-2 nsp6
  Species: Escherichia coli str. K-12 substr. MG1655; Severe acute respiratory syndrome coronavirus 2
  Insert size (bp): 863
  Mutation: wt
  Entrez Gene: ORF1ab (a.k.a. GU280_gp01)
  Promoter: Promoter | pT7 ; Operator | lacO ; RBS | T7_rbs ; Start Codon | ATG
  Tag / fusion protein: Cleavable TEV;FLAG_2 (C terminal on backbone)
  Cloning method: Unknown
Resource information
  A portion of this plasmid was derived from a plasmid made by: GinkgoBioworks
Depositor comments: NCBI Reference Sequence: YP_009725302.1
How to cite: pGBW-m4046741 was a gift from Ginkgo Bioworks & Benjie Chen (Addgene plasmid # 145745)
