[The description below was written by a language model from this plasmid's Addgene catalogue record and pLannotate feature annotations shown in this document.]
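Description:
pGBW-m4046741 is a compact bacterial expression plasmid of about 2.6 kb, built to produce the SARS-CoV-2 non-structural protein 6 (nsp6) in E. coli. Its minimal backbone carries little beyond a high-copy ColE1/pUC-type origin of replication and a chloramphenicol acetyltransferase (cat) gene driven by its own promoter, so the plasmid is maintained under chloramphenicol selection. A lambda t0 terminator lies downstream of the marker.

The expression cassette follows a classic T7 arrangement. A T7 promoter is followed directly by a lac operator, then the strong ribosome binding site from phage T7 gene 10 and a start codon. Transcription therefore needs a host that supplies T7 RNA polymerase. It can be held off by lac repressor and induced with IPTG, although no lacI gene is annotated on the plasmid, so the repressor would have to come from the host. The wild-type nsp6 coding region, roughly 0.86 kb, corresponds to a segment of the ORF1a/ORF1ab replicase polyprotein. The automated annotation recognises it only as a fragment of that polyprotein, and the functional note attached to the hit describes nsp10, a different cleavage product, so it does not apply to this insert. The listing of E. coli alongside the virus as species may indicate codon optimisation, but the record does not say so.

At the C terminus, the backbone adds a TEV protease cleavage site and a FLAG epitope. The feature table detects the FLAG epitope as a short partial match to 3xFLAG, while the TEV site is not annotated. This tag allows immunodetection or affinity capture of the protein and later removal of the tag. No terminator is annotated immediately after the tagged reading frame. The plasmid suits recombinant production of nsp6 for biochemical or structural studies and for antibody or interaction work.
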