Features (pLannotate 1.2.2; 9 found; start..end, strand, type, name):
     20..38      +  promoter       T7 promoter: promoter for bacteriophage T7 RNA polymerase
     39..63      +  protein_bind   lac operator: The lac repressor binds to the lac operator to inhibit transcription in E. coli. This inhibition can be relieved by adding lactose or isopropyl-β-D-thiogalactopyranoside (IPTG). lac repressor encoded by lacI
     78..100     +  RBS            RBS: efficient ribosome binding site from bacteriophage T7 gene 10 (Olins and Rangwala, 1989)
    111..977     +  CDS            R1A_SARS2 (fragment): Experimental evidence at protein level: Swiss-Prot protein existence level 1. [Non-structural protein 10]: Plays a pivotal role in viral transcription by stimulating both nsp14 3'-5' exoribonuclease and nsp16 2'-O-methyltransferase activities. Therefore plays an essential role in viral mRNAs cap methylation. From Severe acute respiratory syndrome coronavirus 2 (2019-nCoV) (SARS-CoV-2).
    995..1018    +  CDS            3xFLAG (fragment): three tandem FLAG® epitope tags, followed by an enterokinase cleavage site
   1136..1724    +  rep_origin     ori: high-copy-number ColE1/pMB1/pBR322/pUC origin of replication
   1732..1829    +  promoter       cat promoter: promoter of the E. coli cat gene encoding chloramphenicol acetyltransferase
   1830..2486    +  CDS            cat: CAT_ECOLX - Experimental evidence at protein level: Swiss-Prot protein existence level 1. This enzyme is an effector of chloramphenicol resistance in bacteria. From Escherichia coli. This protein is used as a marker in many commonly used cloning vectors, such as pACYC184.
   2560..2594    +  terminator     lambda t0 terminator: minimal transcription terminator from phage lambda (Scholtissek and Grosse, 1987)
>Addgene plasmid #145745 | pGBW-m4046741 | depositor full sequence | sequence record 287922 | Full Sequence
GATCTCGATCCCGCGAAATTAATACGACTCACTATAGGGGAATTGTGAGCGGATAACAATTCCCCTCTAG
AAATAATTTTGTTTAACTTTAAGAAGGAGACTCTTCTATGGCAGTGAAAAGAACAATCAAGGGTACACAC
CACTGGTTGTTACTCACAATTTTGACTTCACTTTTAGTTTTAGTCCAGAGTACTCAATGGTCTTTGTTCT
TTTTTTTGTATGAAAATGCCTTTTTACCTTTTGCTATGGGTATTATTGCTATGTCTGCTTTTGCAATGAT
GTTTGTCAAACATAAGCATGCATTTCTCTGTTTGTTTTTGTTACCTTCTCTTGCCACTGTAGCTTATTTT
AATATGGTCTATATGCCTGCTAGTTGGGTGATGCGTATTATGACATGGTTGGATATGGTTGATACTAGTT
TGTCTGGTTTTAAGCTAAAAGACTGTGTTATGTATGCATCAGCTGTAGTGTTACTAATCCTTATGACAGC
AAGAACTGTGTATGATGATGGTGCTAGGAGAGTGTGGACACTTATGAATGTCTTGACACTCGTTTATAAA
GTTTATTATGGTAATGCTTTAGATCAAGCCATTTCCATGTGGGCTCTTATAATCTCTGTTACTTCTAACT
ACTCAGGTGTAGTTACAACTGTCATGTTTTTGGCCAGAGGTATTGTTTTTATGTGTGTTGAGTATTGCCC
TATTTTCTTCATAACTGGTAATACACTTCAGTGTATAATGCTAGTTTATTGTTTCTTAGGCTATTTTTGT
ACTTGTTACTTTGGCCTCTTTTGTTTACTCAACCGCTACTTTAGACTGACTCTTGGTGTTTATGATTACT
TAGTTTCTACACAGGAGTTTAGATATATGAATTCACAGGGACTACTCCCACCCAAGAATAGCATAGATGC
CTTCAAACTCAACATTAAATTGTTGGGTGTTGGTGGCAAACCTTGTATCAAAGTAGCCACTGTAGAGAAC
CTGTACTTTCAAAGCGACTACAAGGATGATGATGACAAATAACCGGCTTATCGGTCAGTTTCACCTGATT
TACGTAAAAACCCGCTTCGGCGGGTTTTTGCTTTTGGAGGGGCAGAAAGATGAATGACTGTCCACGACGC
TATACCCAAAAGAAATTGAGATCCTTTTTTTCTGCGCGTAATCTGCTGCTTGCAAACAAAAAAACCACCG
CTACCAGCGGTGGTTTGTTTGCCGGATCAAGAGCTACCAACTCTTTTTCCGAAGGTAACTGGCTTCAGCA
GAGCGCAGATACCAAATACTGTTCTTCTAGTGTAGCCGTAGTTAGGCCACCACTTCAAGAACTCTGTAGC
ACCGCCTACATACCTCGCTCTGCTAATCCTGTTACCAGTGGCTGCTGCCAGTGGCGATAAGTCGTGTCTT
ACCGGGTTGGACTCAAGACGATAGTTACCGGATAAGGCGCAGCGGTCGGGCTGAACGGGGGGTTCGTGCA
CACAGCCCAGCTTGGAGCGAACGACCTACACCGAACTGAGATACCTACAGCGTGAGCTATGAGAAAGCGC
CACGCTTCCCGAAGGGAGAAAGGCGGACAGGTATCCGGTAAGCGGCAGGGTCGGAACAGGAGAGCGCACG
AGGGAGCTTCCAGGGGGAAACGCCTGGTATCTTTATAGTCCTGTCGGGTTTCGCCACCTCTGACTTGAGC
GTCGATTTTTGTGATGCTCGTCAGGGGGGCGGAGCCTATGGAAATTGATCGGGCACGTAAGAGGTTCCAA
CTTTCACCATAATGAAATAAGATCACTACCGGGCGTATTTTTTGAGTTATCGAGATTTTCAGGAGCTAAG
GAAGCTAAAATGGAGAAAAAAATCACTGGATATACCACCGTTGATATATCCCAATGGCATCGTAAAGAAC
ATTTTGAGGCATTTCAGTCAGTTGCTCAATGTACCTATAACCAGACCGTTCAGCTGGATATTACGGCCTT
TTTAAAGACCGTAAAGAAAAATAAGCACAAGTTTTATCCGGCCTTTATTCACATTCTTGCCCGCCTGATG
AATGCTCATCCGGAATTTCGTATGGCAATGAAAGACGGTGAGCTGGTGATATGGGATAGTGTTCACCCTT
GTTACACCGTTTTCCATGAGCAAACTGAAACGTTTTCATCGCTCTGGAGTGAATACCACGACGATTTCCG
GCAGTTTCTACACATATATTCGCAAGATGTGGCGTGTTACGGTGAAAACCTGGCCTATTTCCCTAAAGGG
TTTATTGAGAATATGTTTTTCGTTTCAGCCAATCCCTGGGTGAGTTTCACCAGTTTTGATTTAAACGTGG
CCAATATGGACAACTTCTTCGCCCCCGTTTTCACCATGGGCAAATATTATACGCAAGGCGACAAGGTGCT
GATGCCGCTGGCGATTCAGGTTCATCATGCCGTTTGTGATGGCTTCCATGTCGGCAGAATGCTTAATGAA
TTACAACAGTACTGCGATGAGTGGCAGGGCGGGGCGTAATTTGATATCGAGCTCGCTTGGACTCCTGTTG
ATAGATCCAGTAATGACCTCAGAACTCCATCTGGATTTGTTCAGAACGCTCGGTTGCCGCCGGGCGTTTT
TTATTGGT
